Addgene plasmid #75715: PAK7 gRNA (BRDN0001149524)
Purpose: 3rd generation lentiviral gRNA plasmid targeting human PAK7
Depositing lab: John Doench & David Root. Depositing organization: Broad Institute. Publication: Optimized sgRNA design to maximize activity and minimize off-target effects of CRISPR-Cas9. Doench JG, Fusi N, Sullender M, Hegde M, Vaimberg EW, Donovan KF, Smith I, Tothova Z, Wilen C, Orchard R, Virgin HW, Listgarten J, Root DE. Nat Biotechnol. 2016 Jan 18. doi: 10.1038/nbt.3437. PubMed 26780180.
Backbone
  Vector backbone: lentiGuide-Puro
  Backbone manufacturer: Zhang Lab (Addgene plasmid # 52963)
  Vector type: Mammalian Expression, Lentiviral, CRISPR
  Selectable markers: Puromycin
Growth in bacteria
  Bacterial resistance: Ampicillin, 100 μg/mL
  Growth temperature: 37°C
  Growth strain: DH5alpha
  Copy number: High Copy
Gene/Insert
  Gene/Insert name: PAK7 (alt names: PAK7; NM_020341.3)
  gRNA/shRNA sequence: TTGGAATGAATAATCCAGAG
  Species: H. sapiens (human)
  Entrez Gene: PAK5 (a.k.a. PAK7)
  Promoter: hU6
  Cloning method: Unknown
  Sequencing primers: 5′ U6-F; 3′ pS2-R
Terms and licenses: Academic/Nonprofit Terms; Industry Terms: Not Available to Industry
Depositor comments: The gRNA was designed to target the following Genbank reference sequence(s): NM_020341.3,NM_177990.2. Note that this plasmid does NOT contain Cas9. It should be used in conjunction with lentiCas9-Blast (Addgene #52962) or otherwise with cell lines already expressing Cas9. Browse the full kinome gRNA library at http://www.addgene.org/pooled-library/broadgpp-human-kinome/ or visit http://www.broadinstitute.org/rnai/public/ for detailed protocols and information.
How to cite: PAK7 gRNA (BRDN0001149524) was a gift from John Doench & David Root (Addgene plasmid # 75715 ; http://n2t.net/addgene:75715 ; RRID:Addgene_75715)
