[The description below was written by a language model from this plasmid's Addgene catalogue record and pLannotate feature annotations shown in this document.]
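Description:
PAK7 gRNA (BRDN0001149524) is a third-generation lentiviral guide RNA plasmid built on the lentiGuide-Puro backbone and designed to direct Streptococcus pyogenes Cas9 to the human PAK7 gene (also known as PAK5). It is an individual clone corresponding to a human kinome-targeting gRNA library. In bacteria it is maintained as a high-copy plasmid through a ColE1/pUC-type origin and selected with ampicillin via the β-lactamase gene. An f1 origin, an SV40 origin and leftover lac, T7 and T3 elements from the parental cloning vector are also annotated in the backbone.

The lentiviral cassette begins with an RSV promoter fused to a truncated HIV-1 5' LTR, which makes genomic RNA production in packaging cells Tat-independent. This is followed by the Ψ packaging signal with a partial gag sequence and the Rev response element for nuclear export of the unspliced genome. Within the transfer region, a human U6 RNA polymerase III promoter drives the PAK7-specific 20-nucleotide spacer joined to the S. pyogenes gRNA scaffold. A cPPT/CTS element, which aids nuclear import of the preintegration complex, lies downstream of the scaffold. Next comes an EF-1α core promoter with its intron A expressing puromycin N-acetyltransferase, which allows selection of transduced mammalian cells. A WPRE enhances transcript expression, and the self-inactivating ΔU3 3' LTR limits promoter activity from the integrated provirus.

The plasmid does not encode Cas9, so it is meant to be used alongside a separate Cas9 lentivirus or in cells that already express Cas9. Its typical use is knocking out PAK7 in human cells.
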