Features (pLannotate 1.2.2; 29 found; start..end, strand, type, name):
     14..80      +  CDS            small t antigen (fragment): SV40 (simian virus 40) small t antigen
    106..317     +  promoter       EF-1α core promoter: core promoter for human elongation factor EF-1α
    318..1256    +  intron         EF-1α intron A: intron upstream of the start codon of human EF-1α
   1278..1877    +  CDS            PuroR (fragment): puromycin N-acetyltransferase; pac from Streptomyces; confers resistance to puromycin
   1893..2481    +  misc_feature   WPRE: woodchuck hepatitis virus posttranscriptional regulatory element
   2532..2551    +  misc_feature   cPPT/CTS (fragment): central polypurine tract and central termination sequence of HIV-1
   2553..2786    +  LTR            3' LTR (ΔU3): self-inactivating 3' long terminal repeat (LTR) from HIV-1
   2864..2985    +  polyA_signal   SV40 poly(A) signal: SV40 polyadenylation signal
   3025..3160    +  rep_origin     SV40 ori: SV40 origin of replication
   3181..3199    -  promoter       T7 promoter: promoter for bacteriophage T7 RNA polymerase
   3207..3362    +  CDS            lacZα (fragment): LacZα fragment of β-galactosidase; lacZ fragment
   3367..3795    +  rep_origin     f1 ori (sequence partly withheld): f1 bacteriophage origin of replication; arrow indicates direction of (+) strand synthesis
   3848..3952    +  promoter       AmpR promoter: bla
   3953..4813    +  CDS            AmpR: β-lactamase; bla; confers resistance to ampicillin, carbenicillin, and related antibiotics
   4984..5572    +  rep_origin     ori: high-copy-number ColE1/pMB1/pBR322/pUC origin of replication
   5755..5847    +  CDS            lacI (fragment): lac repressor; lacI; The lac repressor binds to the lac operator to inhibit transcription in E. coli. This inhibition can be relieved by adding lactose or isopropyl-β-D-thiogalactopyranoside (IPTG).
   5860..5881    +  protein_bind   CAP binding site: CAP binding activates transcription in the presence of cAMP. E. coli catabolite activator protein
   5896..5926    +  promoter       lac promoter: promoter for the E. coli lac operon
   5934..5950    +  protein_bind   lac operator: The lac repressor binds to the lac operator to inhibit transcription in E. coli. This inhibition can be relieved by adding lactose or isopropyl-β-D-thiogalactopyranoside (IPTG). lac repressor encoded by lacI
   5995..6013    +  promoter       T3 promoter: promoter for bacteriophage T3 RNA polymerase
   6041..6267    +  promoter       RSV promoter: Rous sarcoma virus enhancer/promoter
   6268..6448    +  LTR            5' LTR (truncated): truncated 5' long terminal repeat (LTR) from HIV-1
   6495..6620    +  misc_feature   HIV-1 Ψ: packaging signal of human immunodeficiency virus type 1
   6604..6967    +  CDS            HIV-1 gag (fragment): gag protein from human immunodeficiency virus 1; gag
   7113..7346    +  misc_feature   RRE: The Rev response element (RRE) of HIV-1 allows for Rev-dependent mRNA export from the nucleus to the cytoplasm.
   7723..7749    +  CDS            Rev (fragment): human immunodeficiency virus 1 (HIV-1) Rev protein; rev; enhances nuclear export of unspliced and incompletely spliced viral mRNAs
   7753..7993    +  promoter       U6 promoter: RNA polymerase III promoter for human U6 snRNA
   8023..8098    +  misc_RNA       gRNA scaffold: guide RNA scaffold for the Streptococcus pyogenes CRISPR/Cas9 system
   8154..8271    +  misc_feature   cPPT/CTS: central polypurine tract and central termination sequence of HIV-1
>Addgene plasmid #75715 | PAK7 gRNA (BRDN0001149524) | addgene full sequence | sequence record 184424 | Addgene Assembled Sequence
CCCGGGTGCAAAGATGGATAAAGTTTTAAACAGAGAGGAATCTTTGCAGCTAATGGACCTTCTAGGTCTT
GAAAGGAGTGGGAATTGGCTCCGGTGCCCGTCAGTGGGCAGAGCGCACATCGCCCACAGTCCCCGAGAAG
TTGGGGGGAGGGGTCGGCAATTGATCCGGTGCCTAGAGAAGGTGGCGCGGGGTAAACTGGGAAAGTGATG
TCGTGTACTGGCTCCGCCTTTTTCCCGAGGGTGGGGGAGAACCGTATATAAGTGCAGTAGTCGCCGTGAA
CGTTCTTTTTCGCAACGGGTTTGCCGCCAGAACACAGGTAAGTGCCGTGTGTGGTTCCCGCGGGCCTGGC
CTCTTTACGGGTTATGGCCCTTGCGTGCCTTGAATTACTTCCACCTGGCTGCAGTACGTGATTCTTGATC
CCGAGCTTCGGGTTGGAAGTGGGTGGGAGAGTTCGAGGCCTTGCGCTTAAGGAGCCCCTTCGCCTCGTGC
TTGAGTTGAGGCCTGGCCTGGGCGCTGGGGCCGCCGCGTGCGAATCTGGTGGCACCTTCGCGCCTGTCTC
GCTGCTTTCGATAAGTCTCTAGCCATTTAAAATTTTTGATGACCTGCTGCGACGCTTTTTTTCTGGCAAG
ATAGTCTTGTAAATGCGGGCCAAGATCTGCACACTGGTATTTCGGTTTTTGGGGCCGCGGGCGGCGACGG
GGCCCGTGCGTCCCAGCGCACATGTTCGGCGAGGCGGGGCCTGCGAGCGCGGCCACCGAGAATCGGACGG
GGGTAGTCTCAAGCTGGCCGGCCTGCTCTGGTGCCTGGCCTCGCGCCGCCGTGTATCGCCCCGCCCTGGG
CGGCAAGGCTGGCCCGGTCGGCACCAGTTGCGTGAGCGGAAAGATGGCCGCTTCCCGGCCCTGCTGCAGG
GAGCTCAAAATGGAGGACGCGGCGCTCGGGAGAGCGGGCGGGTGAGTCACCCACACAAAGGAAAAGGGCC
TTTCCGTCCTCAGCCGTCGCTTCATGTGACTCCACGGAGTACCGGGCGCCGTCCAGGCACCTCGATTAGT
TCTCGAGCTTTTGGAGTACGTCGTCTTTAGGTTGGGGGGAGGGGTTTTATGCGATGGAGTTTCCCCACAC
TGAGTGGGTGGAGACTGAAGTTAGGCCAGCTTGGCACTTGATGTAATTCTCCTTGGAATTTGCCCTTTTT
GAGTTTGGATCTTGGTTCATTCTCAAGCCTCAGACAGTGGTTCAAAGTTTTTTTCTTCCATTTCAGGTGT
CGTGACGTACGGCCACCATGACCGAGTACAAGCCCACGGTGCGCCTCGCCACCCGCGACGACGTCCCCAG
GGCCGTACGCACCCTCGCCGCCGCGTTCGCCGACTACCCCGCCACGCGCCACACCGTCGATCCGGACCGC
CACATCGAGCGGGTCACCGAGCTGCAAGAACTCTTCCTCACGCGCGTCGGGCTCGACATCGGCAAGGTGT
GGGTCGCGGACGACGGCGCCGCCGTGGCGGTCTGGACCACGCCGGAGAGCGTCGAAGCGGGGGCGGTGTT
CGCCGAGATCGGCCCGCGCATGGCCGAGTTGAGCGGTTCCCGGCTGGCCGCGCAGCAACAGATGGAAGGC
CTCCTGGCGCCGCACCGGCCCAAGGAGCCCGCGTGGTTCCTGGCCACCGTCGGAGTCTCGCCCGACCACC
AGGGCAAGGGTCTGGGCAGCGCCGTCGTGCTCCCCGGAGTGGAGGCGGCCGAGCGCGCCGGGGTGCCCGC
CTTCCTGGAGACCTCCGCGCCCCGCAACCTCCCCTTCTACGAGCGGCTCGGCTTCACCGTCACCGCCGAC
GTCGAGGTGCCCGAAGGACCGCGCACCTGGTGCATGACCCGCAAGCCCGGTGCCTGAACGCGTTAAGTCG
ACAATCAACCTCTGGATTACAAAATTTGTGAAAGATTGACTGGTATTCTTAACTATGTTGCTCCTTTTAC
GCTATGTGGATACGCTGCTTTAATGCCTTTGTATCATGCTATTGCTTCCCGTATGGCTTTCATTTTCTCC
TCCTTGTATAAATCCTGGTTGCTGTCTCTTTATGAGGAGTTGTGGCCCGTTGTCAGGCAACGTGGCGTGG
TGTGCACTGTGTTTGCTGACGCAACCCCCACTGGTTGGGGCATTGCCACCACCTGTCAGCTCCTTTCCGG
GACTTTCGCTTTCCCCCTCCCTATTGCCACGGCGGAACTCATCGCCGCCTGCCTTGCCCGCTGCTGGACA
GGGGCTCGGCTGTTGGGCACTGACAATTCCGTGGTGTTGTCGGGGAAATCATCGTCCTTTCCTTGGCTGC
TCGCCTGTGTTGCCACCTGGATTCTGCGCGGGACGTCCTTCTGCTACGTCCCTTCGGCCCTCAATCCAGC
GGACCTTCCTTCCCGCGGCCTGCTGCCGGCTCTGCGGCCTCTTCCGCGTCTTCGCCTTCGCCCTCAGACG
AGTCGGATCTCCCTTTGGGCCGCCTCCCCGCGTCGACTTTAAGACCAATGACTTACAAGGCAGCTGTAGA
TCTTAGCCACTTTTTAAAAGAAAAGGGGGGACTGGAAGGGCTAATTCACTCCCAACGAAGACAAGATCTG
CTTTTTGCTTGTACTGGGTCTCTCTGGTTAGACCAGATCTGAGCCTGGGAGCTCTCTGGCTAACTAGGGA
ACCCACTGCTTAAGCCTCAATAAAGCTTGCCTTGAGTGCTTCAAGTAGTGTGTGCCCGTCTGTTGTGTGA
CTCTGGTAACTAGAGATCCCTCAGACCCTTTTAGTCAGTGTGGAAAATCTCTAGCAGTACGTATAGTAGT
TCATGTCATCTTATTATTCAGTATTTATAACTTGCAAAGAAATGAATATCAGAGAGTGAGAGGAACTTGT
TTATTGCAGCTTATAATGGTTACAAATAAAGCAATAGCATCACAAATTTCACAAATAAAGCATTTTTTTC
ACTGCATTCTAGTTGTGGTTTGTCCAAACTCATCAATGTATCTTATCATGTCTGGCTCTAGCTATCCCGC
CCCTAACTCCGCCCATCCCGCCCCTAACTCCGCCCAGTTCCGCCCATTCTCCGCCCCATGGCTGACTAAT
TTTTTTTATTTATGCAGAGGCCGAGGCCGCCTCGGCCTCTGAGCTATTCCAGAAGTAGTGAGGAGGCTTT
TTTGGAGGCCTAGGGACGTACCCAATTCGCCCTATAGTGAGTCGTATTACGCGCGCTCACTGGCCGTCGT
TTTACAACGTCGTGACTGGGAAAACCCTGGCGTTACCCAACTTAATCGCCTTGCAGCACATCCCCCTTTC
GCCAGCTGGCGTAATAGCGAAGAGGCCCGCACCGATCGCCCTTCCCAACAGTTGCGCAGCCTGAATGGCG
AATGGG
[124 nt withheld, positions 3367-3490]
C
[91 nt withheld, positions 3492-3582]
A
[49 nt withheld, positions 3584-3632]
CCTTTGACGTTGGAGTCCACGTTCTTT
[37 nt withheld, positions 3660-3696]
ACCCTATCTCGGTCTATTCTTTTGATTTATAAGGGATTTTGCCGATTTCGGCCTATTGGTTAAAAAATGA
GCTGATTTAACAAAAATTTAACGCGAATTTTAACAAAATATTAACGCTTACAATTTAGGTGGCACTTTTC
GGGGAAATGTGCGCGGAACCCCTATTTGTTTATTTTTCTAAATACATTCAAATATGTATCCGCTCATGAG
ACAATAACCCTGATAAATGCTTCAATAATATTGAAAAAGGAAGAGTATGAGTATTCAACATTTCCGTGTC
GCCCTTATTCCCTTTTTTGCGGCATTTTGCCTTCCTGTTTTTGCTCACCCAGAAACGCTGGTGAAAGTAA
AAGATGCTGAAGATCAGTTGGGTGCACGAGTGGGTTACATCGAACTGGATCTCAACAGCGGTAAGATCCT
TGAGAGTTTTCGCCCCGAAGAACGTTTTCCAATGATGAGCACTTTTAAAGTTCTGCTATGTGGCGCGGTA
TTATCCCGTATTGACGCCGGGCAAGAGCAACTCGGTCGCCGCATACACTATTCTCAGAATGACTTGGTTG
AGTACTCACCAGTCACAGAAAAGCATCTTACGGATGGCATGACAGTAAGAGAATTATGCAGTGCTGCCAT
AACCATGAGTGATAACACTGCGGCCAACTTACTTCTGACAACGATCGGAGGACCGAAGGAGCTAACCGCT
TTTTTGCACAACATGGGGGATCATGTAACTCGCCTTGATCGTTGGGAACCGGAGCTGAATGAAGCCATAC
CAAACGACGAGCGTGACACCACGATGCCTGTAGCAATGGCAACAACGTTGCGCAAACTATTAACTGGCGA
ACTACTTACTCTAGCTTCCCGGCAACAATTAATAGACTGGATGGAGGCGGATAAAGTTGCAGGACCACTT
CTGCGCTCGGCCCTTCCGGCTGGCTGGTTTATTGCTGATAAATCTGGAGCCGGTGAGCGTGGGTCTCGCG
GTATCATTGCAGCACTGGGGCCAGATGGTAAGCCCTCCCGTATCGTAGTTATCTACACGACGGGGAGTCA
GGCAACTATGGATGAACGAAATAGACAGATCGCTGAGATAGGTGCCTCACTGATTAAGCATTGGTAACTG
TCAGACCAAGTTTACTCATATATACTTTAGATTGATTTAAAACTTCATTTTTAATTTAAAAGGATCTAGG
TGAAGATCCTTTTTGATAATCTCATGACCAAAATCCCTTAACGTGAGTTTTCGTTCCACTGAGCGTCAGA
CCCCGTAGAAAAGATCAAAGGATCTTCTTGAGATCCTTTTTTTCTGCGCGTAATCTGCTGCTTGCAAACA
AAAAAACCACCGCTACCAGCGGTGGTTTGTTTGCCGGATCAAGAGCTACCAACTCTTTTTCCGAAGGTAA
CTGGCTTCAGCAGAGCGCAGATACCAAATACTGTTCTTCTAGTGTAGCCGTAGTTAGGCCACCACTTCAA
GAACTCTGTAGCACCGCCTACATACCTCGCTCTGCTAATCCTGTTACCAGTGGCTGCTGCCAGTGGCGAT
AAGTCGTGTCTTACCGGGTTGGACTCAAGACGATAGTTACCGGATAAGGCGCAGCGGTCGGGCTGAACGG
GGGGTTCGTGCACACAGCCCAGCTTGGAGCGAACGACCTACACCGAACTGAGATACCTACAGCGTGAGCT
ATGAGAAAGCGCCACGCTTCCCGAAGGGAGAAAGGCGGACAGGTATCCGGTAAGCGGCAGGGTCGGAACA
GGAGAGCGCACGAGGGAGCTTCCAGGGGGAAACGCCTGGTATCTTTATAGTCCTGTCGGGTTTCGCCACC
TCTGACTTGAGCGTCGATTTTTGTGATGCTCGTCAGGGGGGCGGAGCCTATGGAAAAACGCCAGCAACGC
GGCCTTTTTACGGTTCCTGGCCTTTTGCTGGCCTTTTGCTCACATGTTCTTTCCTGCGTTATCCCCTGAT
TCTGTGGATAACCGTATTACCGCCTTTGAGTGAGCTGATACCGCTCGCCGCAGCCGAACGACCGAGCGCA
GCGAGTCAGTGAGCGAGGAAGCGGAAGAGCGCCCAATACGCAAACCGCCTCTCCCCGCGCGTTGGCCGAT
TCATTAATGCAGCTGGCACGACAGGTTTCCCGACTGGAAAGCGGGCAGTGAGCGCAACGCAATTAATGTG
AGTTAGCTCACTCATTAGGCACCCCAGGCTTTACACTTTATGCTTCCGGCTCGTATGTTGTGTGGAATTG
TGAGCGGATAACAATTTCACACAGGAAACAGCTATGACCATGATTACGCCAAGCGCGCAATTAACCCTCA
CTAAAGGGAACAAAAGCTGGAGCTGCAAGCTTAATGTAGTCTTATGCAATACTCTTGTAGTCTTGCAACA
TGGTAACGATGAGTTAGCAACATGCCTTACAAGGAGAGAAAAAGCACCGTGCATGCCGATTGGTGGAAGT
AAGGTGGTACGATCGTGCCTTATTAGGAAGGCAACAGACGGGTCTGACATGGATTGGACGAACCACTGAA
TTGCCGCATTGCAGAGATATTGTATTTAAGTGCCTAGCTCGATACATAAACGGGTCTCTCTGGTTAGACC
AGATCTGAGCCTGGGAGCTCTCTGGCTAACTAGGGAACCCACTGCTTAAGCCTCAATAAAGCTTGCCTTG
AGTGCTTCAAGTAGTGTGTGCCCGTCTGTTGTGTGACTCTGGTAACTAGAGATCCCTCAGACCCTTTTAG
TCAGTGTGGAAAATCTCTAGCAGTGGCGCCCGAACAGGGACTTGAAAGCGAAAGGGAAACCAGAGGAGCT
CTCTCGACGCAGGACTCGGCTTGCTGAAGCGCGCACGGCAAGAGGCGAGGGGCGGCGACTGGTGAGTACG
CCAAAAATTTTGACTAGCGGAGGCTAGAAGGAGAGAGATGGGTGCGAGAGCGTCAGTATTAAGCGGGGGA
GAATTAGATCGCGATGGGAAAAAATTCGGTTAAGGCCAGGGGGAAAGAAAAAATATAAATTAAAACATAT
AGTATGGGCAAGCAGGGAGCTAGAACGATTCGCAGTTAATCCTGGCCTGTTAGAAACATCAGAAGGCTGT
AGACAAATACTGGGACAGCTACAACCATCCCTTCAGACAGGATCAGAAGAACTTAGATCATTATATAATA
CAGTAGCAACCCTCTATTGTGTGCATCAAAGGATAGAGATAAAAGACACCAAGGAAGCTTTAGACAAGAT
AGAGGAAGAGCAAAACAAAAGTAAGACCACCGCACAGCAAGCGGCCGCTGATCTTCAGACCTGGAGGAGG
AGATATGAGGGACAATTGGAGAAGTGAATTATATAAATATAAAGTAGTAAAAATTGAACCATTAGGAGTA
GCACCCACCAAGGCAAAGAGAAGAGTGGTGCAGAGAGAAAAAAGAGCAGTGGGAATAGGAGCTTTGTTCC
TTGGGTTCTTGGGAGCAGCAGGAAGCACTATGGGCGCAGCGTCAATGACGCTGACGGTACAGGCCAGACA
ATTATTGTCTGGTATAGTGCAGCAGCAGAACAATTTGCTGAGGGCTATTGAGGCGCAACAGCATCTGTTG
CAACTCACAGTCTGGGGCATCAAGCAGCTCCAGGCAAGAATCCTGGCTGTGGAAAGATACCTAAAGGATC
AACAGCTCCTGGGGATTTGGGGTTGCTCTGGAAAACTCATTTGCACCACTGCTGTGCCTTGGAATGCTAG
TTGGAGTAATAAATCTCTGGAACAGATTTGGAATCACACGACCTGGATGGAGTGGGACAGAGAAATTAAC
AATTACACAAGCTTAATACACTCCTTAATTGAAGAATCGCAAAACCAGCAAGAAAAGAATGAACAAGAAT
TATTGGAATTAGATAAATGGGCAAGTTTGTGGAATTGGTTTAACATAACAAATTGGCTGTGGTATATAAA
ATTATTCATAATGATAGTAGGAGGCTTGGTAGGTTTAAGAATAGTTTTTGCTGTACTTTCTATAGTGAAT
AGAGTTAGGCAGGGATATTCACCATTATCGTTTCAGACCCACCTCCCAACCCCGAGGGGACCCAGAGAGG
GCCTATTTCCCATGATTCCTTCATATTTGCATATACGATACAAGGCTGTTAGAGAGATAATTAGAATTAA
TTTGACTGTAAACACAAAGATATTAGTACAAAATACGTGACGTAGAAAGTAATAATTTCTTGGGTAGTTT
GCAGTTTTAAAATTATGTTTTAAAATGGACTATCATATGCTTACCGTAACTTGAAAGTATTTCGATTTCT
TGGCTTTATATATCTTGTGGAAAGGACGAAACACCGTTGGAATGAATAATCCAGAGGTTTTAGAGCTAGA
AATAGCAAGTTAAAATAAGGCTAGTCCGTTATCAACTTGAAAAAGTGGCACCGAGTCGGTGCTTTTTTAA
GCTTGGCGTAACTAGATCTTGAGACAAATGGCAGTATTCATCCACAATTTTAAAAGAAAAGGGGGGATTG
GGGGGTACAGTGCAGGGGAAAGAATAGTAGACATAATAGCAACAGACATACAAACTAAAGAATTACAAAA
ACAAATTACAAAAATTCAAAATTTTCGGGTTTATTACAGGGACAGCAGAGATCCACTTTGGCGCCGGCTC
GAGGGGG
