>Addgene plasmid #75715 | PAK7 gRNA (BRDN0001149524) | depositor partial sequence | sequence record 143175 | Target Sequence
TTGGAATGAATAATCCAGAG
