>Addgene plasmid #75715 | PAK7 gRNA (BRDN0001149524) | addgene partial sequence | sequence record 184423 | hU6-F
CGTGACGTAGAAAGTAATAATTTCTTGGGTAGTTTGCAGTTTTAAAATTATGTTTTAAAATGGACTATCA
TATGCTTACCGTAACTTGAAAGTATTTCGATTTCTTGGCTTTATATATCTTGTGGAAAGGACGAAACACC
GTTGGAATGAATAATCCAGAGGTTTTAGAGCTAGAAATAGCAAGTTAAAATAAGGCTAGTCCGTTATCAA
CTTGAAAAAGTGGCACCGAGTCGGTGCTTTTTTAAGCTTGGCGTAACTAGATCTTGAGACAAATGGCAGT
ATTCATCCACAATTTTAAAAGAAAAGGGGGGATTGGGGGGTACAGTGCAGGGGAAAGAATAGTAGACATA
ATAGCAACAGACATACAAACTAAAGAATTACAAAAACAAATTACAAAAATTCAAAATTTTCGGGTTTATT
ACAGGGACAGCAGAGATCCACTTTGGCGCCGGCTCGAGGGGGCCCGGGTGCAAAGATGGATAAAGTTTTA
AACAGAGAGGAATCTTTGCAGCTAATGGACCTTCTAGGTCTTGAAAGGAGTGGGAATTGGCTCCGGTGCC
CGTCAGTGGG
